>Addgene plasmid #61486 | F11-R pEBio | depositor full sequence | sequence record 100152 | F11-R pEBio sequence 7298 bps
GTCGACCTCCATCACGGCCTATAAGAGTGAGGGGGAGTCAGCGGAGTTCTCCTTCCCACTCAACCTTGGA
GAGGAAAGCCTGCAGGGAGAGTTGAGATGGAAGGCAGAGAAGGCTCCTTCTTCCCAGTCCTGGATCACCT
TCTCCCTAAAGAACCAAAAGGTGTCTGTGCAGAAGTCTACTAGCAACCCCAAGTTCCAGCTGTCCGAAAC
GCTCCCACTCACCCTTCAGATACCCCAGGTCTCCCTTCAGTTTGCTGGTTCTGGCAACCTGACCCTGACT
CTGGACAGAGGGATACTGTATCAGGAAGTGAACCTGGTGGTGATGAAAGTGACTCAGCCCGACAGCAACA
CTTTGACCTGTGAGGTGATGGGACCCACCTCACCCAAGATGAGACTGATCTTGAAGCAGGAGAATCAGGA
GGCCAGGGTCTCCAGGCAGGAGAAAGTGATTCAAGTGCAGGCCCCTGAAGCAGGGGTGTGGCAATGTCTA
CTGAGTGAAGGTGAAGAGGTCAAGATGGACTCCAAGATCCAGGTTTTATCCAAAGGGTTGAATTCCGGAT
CACTGCATCATATTCTGGATGCACAGAAAATGGTGTGGAATCATCGTTAAGTCTAGACACGTGATTAATT
AAGGATCCCCCGACCTCGACCTCTGGCTAATAAAGGAAATTTATTTTCATTGCAATAGTGTGTTGGAATT
TTTTGTGTCTCTCACTCGGAAGGACATATGGGAGGGCAAATCATTTGGTCGAGATCCCTCGGAGATCTCT
AGCTAGAGGATCGATCCCCGCCCCGGACGAACTAAACCTGACTACGACATCTCTGCCCCTTCTTCGCGGG
GCAGTGCATGTAATCCCTTCAGTTGGTTGGTACAACTTGCCAACTGGGCCCTGTTCCACATGTGACACGG
GGGGGGACCAAACACAAAGGGGTTCTCTGACTGTAGTTGACATCCTTATAAATGGATGTGCACATTTGCC
AACACTGAGTGGCTTTCATCCTGGAGCAGACTTTGCAGTCTGTGGACTGCAACACAACATTGCCTTTATG
TGTAACTCTTGGCTGAAGCTCTTACACCAATGCTGGGGGACATGTACCTCCCAGGGGCCCAGGAAGACTA
CGGGAGGCTACACCAACGTCAATCAGAGGGGCCTGTGTAGCTACCGATAAGCGGACCCTCAAGAGGGCAT
TAGCAATAGTGTTTATAAGGCCCCCTTGTTAACCCTAAACGGGTAGCATATGCTTCCCGGGTAGTAGTAT
ATACTATCCAGACTAACCCTAATTCAATAGCATATGTTACCCAACGGGAAGCATATGCTATCGAATTAGG
GTTAGTAAAAGGGTCCTAAGGAACAGCGATATCTCCCACCCCATGAGCTGTCACGGTTTTATTTACATGG
GGTCAGGATTCCACGAGGGTAGTGAACCATTTTAGTCACAAGGGCAGTGGCTGAAGATCAAGGAGCGGGC
AGTGAACTCTCCTGAATCTTCGCCTGCTTCTTCATTCTCCTTCGTTTAGCTAATAGAATAACTGCTGAGT
TGTGAACAGTAAGGTGTATGTGAGGTGCTCGAAAACAAGGTTTCAGGTGACGCCCCCAGAATAAAATTTG
GACGGGGGGTTCAGTGGTGGCATTGTGCTATGACACCAATATAACCCTCACAAACCCCTTGGGCAATAAA
TACTAGTGTAGGAATGAAACATTCTGAATATCTTTAACAATAGAAATCCATGGGGTGGGGACAAGCCGTA
AAGACTGGATGTCCATCTCACACGAATTTATGGCTATGGGCAACACATAATCCTAGTGCAATATGATACT
GGGGTTATTAAGATGTGTCCCAGGCAGGGACCAAGACAGGTGAACCATGTTGTTACACTCTATTTGTAAC
AAGGGGAAAGAGAGTGGACGCCGACAGCAGCGGACTCCACTGGTTGTCTCTAACACCCCCGAAAATTAAA
CGGGGCTCCACGCCAATGGGGCCCATAAACAAAGACAAGTGGCCACTCTTTTTTTTGAAATTGTGGAGTG
GGGGCACGCGTCAGCCCCCACACGCCGCCCTGCGGTTTTGGACTGTAAAATAAGGGTGTAATAACTTGGC
TGATTGTAACCCCGCTAACCACTGCGGTCAAACCACTTGCCCACAAAACCACTAATGGCACCCCGGGGAA
TACCTGCATAAGTAGGTGGGCGGGCCAAGATAGGGGCGCGATTGCTGCGATCTGGAGGACAAATTACACA
CACTTGCGCCTGAGCGCCAAGCACAGGGTTGTTGGTCCTCATATTCACGAGGTCGCTGAGAGCACGGTGG
GCTAATGTTGCCATGGGTAGCATATACTACCCAAATATCTGGATAGCATATGCTATCCTAATCTATATCT
GGGTAGCATAGGCTATCCTAATCTATATCTGGGTAGCATATGCTATCCTAATCTATATCTGGGTAGTATA
TGCTATCCTAATTTATATCTGGGTAGCATAGGCTATCCTAATCTATATCTGGGTAGCATATGCTATCCTA
ATCTATATCTGGGTAGTATATGCTATCCTAATCTGTATCCGGGTAGCATATGCTATCCTAATAGAGATTA
GGGTAGTATATGCTATCCTAATTTATATCTGGGTAGCATATACTACCCAAATATCTGGATAGCATATGCT
ATCCTAATCTATATCTGGGTAGCATATGCTATCCTAATCTATATCTGGGTAGCATAGGCTATCCTAATCT
ATATCTGGGTAGCATATGCTATCCTAATCTATATCTGGGTAGTATATGCTATCCTAATTTATATCTGGGT
AGCATAGGCTATCCTAATCTATATCTGGGTAGCATATGCTATCCTAATCTATATCTGGGTAGTATATGCT
ATCCTAATCTGTATCCGGGTAGCATATGCTATCCTCATGATAAGCTGTCAAACATGAGAATTTTCTTGAA
GACGAAAGGGCCTCGTGATACGCCTATTTTTATAGGTTAATGTCATGATAATAATGGTTTCTTAGACGTC
AGGTGGCACTTTTCGGGGAAATGTGCGCGGAACCCCTATTTGTTTATTTTTCTAAATACATTCAAATATG
TATCCGCTCATGAGACAATAACCCTGATAAATGCTTCAATAATATTGAAAAAGGAAGAGTATGAGTATTC
AACATTTCCGTGTCGCCCTTATTCCCTTTTTTGCGGCATTTTGCCTTCCTGTTTTTGCTCACCCAGAAAC
GCTGGTGAAAGTAAAAGATGCTGAAGATCAGTTGGGTGCACGAGTGGGTTACATCGAACTGGATCTCAAC
AGCGGTAAGATCCTTGAGAGTTTTCGCCCCGAAGAACGTTTTCCAATGATGAGCACTTTTAAAGTTCTGC
TATGTGGCGCGGTATTATCCCGTGTTGACGCCGGGCAAGAGCAACTCGGTCGCCGCATACACTATTCTCA
GAATGACTTGGTTGAGTACTCACCAGTCACAGAAAAGCATCTTACGGATGGCATGACAGTAAGAGAATTA
TGCAGTGCTGCCATAACCATGAGTGATAACACTGCGGCCAACTTACTTCTGACAACGATCGGAGGACCGA
AGGAGCTAACCGCTTTTTTGCACAACATGGGGGATCATGTAACTCGCCTTGATCGTTGGGAACCGGAGCT
GAATGAAGCCATACCAAACGACGAGCGTGACACCACGATGCCTGCAGCAATGGCAACAACGTTGCGCAAA
CTATTAACTGGCGAACTACTTACTCTAGCTTCCCGGCAACAATTAATAGACTGGATGGAGGCGGATAAAG
TTGCAGGACCACTTCTGCGCTCGGCCCTTCCGGCTGGCTGGTTTATTGCTGATAAATCTGGAGCCGGTGA
GCGTGGGTCTCGCGGTATCATTGCAGCACTGGGGCCAGATGGTAAGCCCTCCCGTATCGTAGTTATCTAC
ACGACGGGGAGTCAGGCAACTATGGATGAACGAAATAGACAGATCGCTGAGATAGGTGCCTCACTGATTA
AGCATTGGTAACTGTCAGACCAAGTTTACTCATATATACTTTAGATTGATTTAAAACTTCATTTTTAATT
TAAAAGGATCTAGGTGAAGATCCTTTTTGATAATCTCATGACCAAAATCCCTTAACGTGAGTTTTCGTTC
CACTGAGCGTCAGACCCCGTAGAAAAGATCAAAGGATCTTCTTGAGATCCTTTTTTTCTGCGCGTAATCT
GCTGCTTGCAAACAAAAAAACCACCGCTACCAGCGGTGGTTTGTTTGCCGGATCAAGAGCTACCAACTCT
TTTTCCGAAGGTAACTGGCTTCAGCAGAGCGCAGATACCAAATACTGTTCTTCTAGTGTAGCCGTAGTTA
GGCCACCACTTCAAGAACTCTGTAGCACCGCCTACATACCTCGCTCTGCTAATCCTGTTACCAGTGGCTG
CTGCCAGTGGCGATAAGTCGTGTCTTACCGGGTTGGACTCAAGACGATAGTTACCGGATAAGGCGCAGCG
GTCGGGCTGAACGGGGGGTTCGTGCACACAGCCCAGCTTGGAGCGAACGACCTACACCGAACTGAGATAC
CTACAGCGTGAGCTATGAGAAAGCGCCACGCTTCCCGAAGGGAGAAAGGCGGACAGGTATCCGGTAAGCG
GCAGGGTCGGAACAGGAGAGCGCACGAGGGAGCTTCCAGGGGGAAACGCCTGGTATCTTTATAGTCCTGT
CGGGTTTCGCCACCTCTGACTTGAGCGTCGATTTTTGTGATGCTCGTCAGGGGGGCGGAGCCTATGGAAA
AACGCCAGCAACGCGGCCTTTTTACGGTTCCTGGCCTTTTGCTGGCCTTTTGCTCACATGTTCTTTCCTG
CGTTATCCCCTGATTCTGTGGATAACCGTATTACCGCCTTTGAGTGAGCTGATACCGCTCGCCGCAGCCG
AACGACCGAGCGCAGCGAGTCAGTGAGCGAGGAAGCGGAAGAGCGCCCAATACGCAAACCGCCTCTCCCC
GCGCGTTGGCCGATTCATTAATGCAGCTGGCACGACAGGTTTCCCGACTGGAAAGCGGGCAGTGAGCGCA
ACGCAATTAATGTGAGTTAGCTCACTCATTAGGCACCCCAGGCTTTACACTTTATGCTTCCGGCTCGTAT
GTTGTGTGGAATTGTGAGCGGATAACAATTTCACACAGGAAACAGCTATGACCATGATTACGCCAAGCTC
TAGCTAGAGGTCGACCAATTCTCATGTTTGACAGCTTATCATCGCAGATCCGGGCAACGTTGTTGCCATT
GCTGCAGGCGCAGAACTGGTAGGTATGGAAGATCTATACATTGAATCAATATTGGCAATTAGCCATATTA
GTCATTGGTTATATAGCATAAATCAATATTGGCTATTGGCCATTGCATACGTTGTATCTATATCATAATA
TGTACATTTATATTGGCTCATGTCCAATATGACCGCCATGTTGACATTGATTATTGACTAGTTATTAATA
GTAATCAATTACGGGGTCATTAGTTCATAGCCCATATATGGAGTTCCGCGTTACATAACTTACGGTAAAT
GGCCCGCCTGGCTGACCGCCCAACGACCCCCGCCCATTGACGTCAATAATGACGTATGTTCCCATAGTAA
CGCCAATAGGGACTTTCCATTGACGTCAATGGGTGGAGTATTTACGGTAAACTGCCCACTTGGCAGTACA
TCAAGTGTATCATATGCCAAGTCCGCCCCCTATTGACGTCAATGACGGTAAATGGCCCGCCTGGCATTAT
GCCCAGTACATGACCTTACGGGACTTTCCTACTTGGCAGTACATCTACGTATTAGTCATCGCTATTACCA
TGGTGATGCGGTTTTGGCAGTACACCAATGGGCGTGGATAGCGGTTTGACTCACGGGGATTTCCAAGTCT
CCACCCCATTGACGTCAATGGGAGTTTGTTTTGGCACCAAAATCAACGGGACTTTCCAAAATGTCGTAAT
AACCCCGCCCCGTTGACGCAAATGGGCGGTAGGCGTGTACGGTGGGAGGTCTATATAAGCAGAGCTCGTT
TAGTGAACCGTCAGATCCTCACTCTCTTCCGCATCGCTGTCTGCGAGGGCCAGCTGTTGGGCTCGCGGTT
GAGGACAAACTCTTCGCGGTCTTTCCAGTACTCTTGGATCGGAAACCCGTCGGCCTCCGAACGGTACTCC
GCCACCGAGGGACCTGAGCGAGTCCGCATCGACCGGATCGGAAAACCTCTCGAGAAAGGCGTCTAACCAG
TCACAGTCGCAAGGTAGGCTGAGCACCGTGGCGGGCGGCAGCGGGTGGCGGTCGGGGTTGTTTCTGGCGG
AGGTGCTGCTGATGATGTAATTAAAGTAGGCGGTCTTGAGACGGCGGATGGTCGAGGTGAGGTGTGGCAG
GCTTGAGATCCAGCTGTTGGGGTGAGTACTCCCTCTCAAAAGCGGGCATTACTTCTGCGCTAAGATTGTC
AGTTTCCAAAAACGAGGAGGATTTGATATTCACCTGGCCCGATCTGGCCATACACTTGAGTGACAATGAC
ATCCACTTTGCCTTTCTCTCCACAGGTGTCCACTCCCAGGTCCAAGTTTAAACTGCGGCCGCCACCATGG
GCACAAAGGCCCAGGTGGAGCGGAAGCTGCTGTGCCTGTTCATCCTGGCCATCCTGCTGTGTAGCCTGGC
CCTGGGCAGCGTGACCGTGCACAGCAGCGAGCCCGAAGTGCGGATCCCCGAGAACAACCCCGTGAAGCTG
TCCTGCGCCTACAGCGGCTTCAGCAGCCCCAGAGTCGAGTGGAAGTTCGACCAGGGCGACACCACCCGGC
TCGTGTGCTACAACAACAAGATCACCGCCAGCTACGAGGACAGAGTGACCTTCCTGCCCACCGGCATCAC
CTTCAAGAGCGTGACCCGGGAGGATACCGGCACCTACACCTGTATGGTGTCCGAGGAAGGCGGCAACAGC
TACGGCGAAGTGAAAGTGAAGCTGATCGTGCTGGTGCCCCCCAGCAAGCCCACCGTGAACATCCCCAGCA
GCGCCACCATCGGCAACAGAGCCGTGCTGACCTGTAGCGAGCAGGACGGCAGCCCTCCTAGCGAGTACAC
CTGGTTCAAGGACGGCATCGTGATGCCCACCAACCCCAAGAGCACCCGGGCCTTCAGCAATAGCAGCTAC
GTGCTGAACCCCACCACCGGCGAGCTGGTGTTCGATCCCCTGAGCGCCAGCGATACCGGCGAGTACAGCT
GCGAGGCCAGAAACGGCTACGGCACCCCCATGACCAGCAACGCCGTGCGGATGGAAGCCGTGGAGAGAAA
CGTGGGCGTGGGCGCGCC
Features (pLannotate 1.2.2; 19 found; start..end, strand, type, name):
    659..714     +  polyA_signal   β-globin poly(A) signal: rabbit β-globin polyadenylation signal (Gil and Proudfoot, 1987)
   1228..2909    -  rep_origin     oriP (fragment): Epstein-Barr virus oriP replication origin (Yates et al., 2000)
   3036..3140    +  promoter       AmpR promoter: bla
   3141..4001    +  CDS            AmpR: β-lactamase; bla; confers resistance to ampicillin, carbenicillin, and related antibiotics
   4172..4760    +  rep_origin     ori: high-copy-number ColE1/pMB1/pBR322/pUC origin of replication
   4943..5035    +  CDS            lacI (fragment): lac repressor; lacI; The lac repressor binds to the lac operator to inhibit transcription in E. coli. This inhibition can be relieved by adding lactose or isopropyl-β-D-thiogalactopyranoside (IPTG).
   5048..5069    +  protein_bind   CAP binding site: CAP binding activates transcription in the presence of cAMP. E. coli catabolite activator protein
   5084..5114    +  promoter       lac promoter: promoter for the E. coli lac operon
   5122..5138    +  protein_bind   lac operator: The lac repressor binds to the lac operator to inhibit transcription in E. coli. This inhibition can be relieved by adding lactose or isopropyl-β-D-thiogalactopyranoside (IPTG). lac repressor encoded by lacI
   5208..5224    +  promoter       tet promoter (fragment): E. coli promoter for tetracycline efflux protein gene
   5234..5259    -  CDS            bla(M) (fragment): β-lactamase lacking the signal sequence; bla(M); allows cytosolic expression of β-lactamase
   5433..5812    +  enhancer       CMV enhancer: human cytomegalovirus immediate early enhancer
   5814..6013    +  promoter       CMV promoter: human cytomegalovirus (CMV) immediate early promoter
   6081..6119    +  misc_feature   Ad SA (fragment): adenovirus major late transcript splice acceptor (Friedrich and Soriano, 1991)
   6152..6361    -  CDS            PTP (fragment): TERM_ADE02 - Experimental evidence at protein level: Swiss-Prot protein existence level 1. Protein covalently bound to the viral DNA that acts as a primer for viral genomic replication by DNA strand displacement. Assembles on the viral origin of replication in an initiation complex with viral polymerase, DBP, host NFIA and host POU2F1/OCT1. During initiation, the polymerase covalently couples the first dCTP with Ser- 580 of pTP. The terminal protein stimulates the template activity over 20 fold compared to protein-free templates. Neo-synthesized viral genomes are linked to two preterminal prot
   6392..6481    +  intron         chimeric intron (fragment): chimera between introns from adenovirus and immunoglobulin heavy chain genes
   6500..6546    +  CDS            IgH signal sequence (fragment): signal sequence from the mouse immunoglobulin heavy chain variable region
   6577..7290    +  CDS            F11R (fragment): JAM1_HUMAN - Also known as JAM1, JCAM. Experimental evidence at protein level: Swiss-Prot protein existence level 1. (Microbial infection) Acts as a receptor for Human Rotavirus strain Wa. From Homo sapiens (Human).
   7291..553     +  CDS            Cd4 (fragment) (across the origin): CD4_RAT - Experimental evidence at protein level: Swiss-Prot protein existence level 1. Integral membrane glycoprotein that plays an essential role in the immune response and serves multiple functions in responses against both external and internal offenses. In T-cells, functions primarily as a coreceptor for MHC class II molecule:peptide complex. The antigens presented by class II peptides are derived from extracellular proteins while class I peptides are derived from cytosolic proteins. Interacts simultaneously with the T-cell receptor (TCR) and the MHC class II presented by antigen presenti
