[The description below was written by a language model from this plasmid's Addgene catalogue record and pLannotate feature annotations shown in this document.]
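Description:
F11-R pEBio is a 7,298 bp mammalian expression plasmid built on the pEBio backbone. It produces the full-length extracellular domain of human F11R (also called JAM1 or JAM-A, CD321) as a soluble, secreted recombinant protein. In bacteria it is maintained at high copy through a ColE1/pUC-type origin and selected with ampicillin via the β-lactamase gene. The backbone also carries a fragment of the Epstein-Barr virus oriP, an element that can support episomal maintenance in cells supplying EBNA1, although the record does not say which mammalian host line is intended. Remnants of lac regulatory sequences and short tet promoter and bla fragments appear to be cloning-vector leftovers with no evident role in expression.

The expression cassette is driven by the CMV immediate early enhancer and promoter. These are followed by adenovirus-derived leader and splice elements and a chimeric intron fragment, which typically improve transcript processing and yield. The short "PTP" annotation on the opposite strand in this region probably reflects that adenoviral sequence rather than a functional coding region. A fragment annotated as a mouse immunoglobulin heavy chain signal sequence lies just upstream of the insert.

The chemically synthesised F11R ectodomain insert sits between retained NotI and AscI sites. It is fused in frame at its C terminus to domains 3 and 4 of rat Cd4 and then to a peptide substrate for enzymatic biotinylation, which the catalogue lists but the feature table does not annotate separately. A rabbit β-globin polyadenylation signal terminates the transcript. The Cd4 tag gives a common epitope for detection and quantification. The biotinylation sequence allows oriented capture on streptavidin-coated surfaces, consistent with the associated study, which built a human platelet receptor protein microarray to screen for extracellular receptor-ligand interactions.
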