Addgene plasmid #61486: F11-R pEBio
Purpose: Expresses full-length F11R (JAM1) ectodomain in mammalian cells. C-terminal rat Cd4d3+4 tag and biotinylation sequence
Depositing lab: Gavin Wright. Depositing organization: Wellcome Sanger Institute. Publication: A human platelet receptor protein microarray identifies FcepsilonR1alpha as an activating PEAR1 ligand. Sun Y, Vandenbriele C, Kauskot A, Verhamme P, Hoylaerts MF, Wright GJ. Mol Cell Proteomics. 2015 Feb 23. pii: mcp.M114.046946. 10.1074/mcp.M114.046946 PubMed 25713122.
Backbone
  Vector backbone: pEBio
  Vector type: Mammalian Expression
Growth in bacteria
  Bacterial resistance: Ampicillin, 100 μg/mL
  Growth temperature: 37°C
  Growth strain: Top10
  Copy number: High Copy
Gene/Insert
  Gene/Insert name: F11R (alt names: JAMA; JAM1)
  Species: H. sapiens (human)
  Insert size (bp): 688
  Entrez Gene: F11R (a.k.a. CD321, JAM, JAM1, JAMA, JCAM, KAT, PAM-1)
  Promoter: CMV
  Tag / fusion protein: rat CD4 d3+4 (C terminal on backbone); enzymatic biotinylation sequence (C terminal on backbone)
  Cloning method: Restriction Enzyme; 5′ cloning site NotI (not destroyed); 3′ cloning site AscI (not destroyed)
  Sequencing primers: 5′ CMV-F
Terms and licenses: Academic/Nonprofit Terms; Industry Terms: Not Available to Industry
Depositor comments: Insert was chemically synthesised
How to cite: F11-R pEBio was a gift from Gavin Wright (Addgene plasmid # 61486 ; http://n2t.net/addgene:61486 ; RRID:Addgene_61486)
