>Addgene plasmid #61486 | F11-R pEBio | addgene partial sequence | sequence record 101473 | pMT2-F 5'-TTGCCTTTCTCTCCACAGGT-3'
AAGGCCCAGGTGGAGCGGAAGCTGCTGTGCCTGTTCATCCTGGCCATCCTGCTGTGTAGCCTGGCCCTGG
GCAGCGTGACCGTGCACAGCAGCGAGCCCGAAGTGCGGATCCCCGAGAACAACCCCGTGAAGCTGTCCTG
CGCCTACAGCGGCTTCAGCAGCCCCAGAGTCGAGTGGAAGTTCGACCAGGGCGACACCACCCGGCTCGTG
TGCTACAACAACAAGATCACCGCCAGCTACGAGGACAGAGTGACCTTCCTGCCCACCGGCATCACCTTCA
AGAGCGTGACCCGGGAGGATACCGGCACCTACACCTGTATGGTGTCCGAGGAAGGCGGCAACAGCTACGG
CGAAGTGAAAGTGAAGCTGATCGTGCTGGTGCCCCCCAGCAAGCCCACCGTGAACATCCCCAGCAGCGCC
ACCATCGGCAACAGAGCCGTGCTGACCTGTAGCGAGCAGGACGGCAGCCCTCCTAGCGAGTACACCTGGT
TCAAGGACGGCATCGTGATGCCCACCAACCCCAAGAGCACCCGGGCCTTCAGCAATAGCAGCTACGTGCT
GAACCCCACCACCGGCGAGCTGGTGTTCGATCCCCTGAGCGCCAGCGATACCGGCGAGTACAGCTGCGAG
GCCAGAAACGGCTACGGCACCCCCATGACCAGCAACGCCGTGCGGATGGAAGCCGTGGAGAGAAACGTGG
GCGTGGGCGCGCCGTCGACCTCCATCACGGCCTATAAGAGTGAGGGGGAGTCAGCGGAGTTCTCCTTCCC
ACTCAACCTTGGAGAGGAAAGCCTGCAGGGAGAGTTGAGATGGAAGGCAGA
