>Addgene plasmid #61486 | F11-R pEBio | addgene partial sequence | sequence record 101477 | rb_glob_PA_term-R 5'-CCCATATGTCCTTCCGAGTG-3'
ATAAATTTCCTTTATTAGCCAGAGGTCGAGGTCGGGGGATCCTTAATTAATCACGTGTCTAGACTTAACG
ATGATTCCACACCATTTTCTGTGCATCCAGAATATGATGCAGTGATCCGGAATTCAACCCTTTGGATAAA
ACCTGGATCTTGGAGTCCATCTTGACCTCTTCACCTTCACTCAGTAGACATTGCCACACCCCTGCTTCAG
GGGCCTGCACTTGAATCACTTTCTCCTGCCTGGAGACCCTGGCCTCCTGATTCTCCTGCTTCAAGATCAG
TCTCATCTTGGGTGAGGTGGGTCCCATCACCTCACAGGTCAAAGTGTTGCTGTCGGGCTGAGTCACTTTC
ATCACCACCAGGTTCACTTCCTGATACAGTATCCCTCTGTCCAGAGTCAGGGTCAGGTTGCCAGAACCAG
CAAACTGAAGGGAGACCTGGGGTATCTGAAGGGTGAGTGGGAGCGTTTCGGACAGCTGGAACTTGGGGTT
GCTAGTAGACTTCTGCACAGACACCTTTTGGTTCTTTAGGGAGAAGGTGATCCAGGACTGGGAAGAAGGA
GCCTTCTCTGCCTTCCATCTCAACTCTCCCTGCAGGCTTTCCTCTCCAAGGTTGAGTGGGAAGGAGAACT
CCGCTGACTCCCCCTCACTCTTATAGGCCGTGATGGAGGTCGACGGCGCGCCCACGCCCACGTTTCTCTC
CACGGCTTCCATCCGCACGGCGTTGCTGGTCATGGGGGTGCCGTAGCCGTTTCTGGCCTCGCAGCTGTAC
TCGCCGGTATCGCTGGCGCTCAGGGGATCGAACACCAGCTCGCCGGTGGTGGGGTTCAGCACGTAGCTGC
TATTGCTGAAGGCCCGGGTGCTCTTGGGGTTGGTGGGCATCACGATGCCGTCCTTGAACCAGGTGTACTC
GCTAGGAGGGCTGCCGTCCTGCTCGCTACAGGTCA
